>Addgene plasmid #26696 | KSHV ORF36 KD | addgene partial sequence | sequence record 32937 | 26696 with CMV-F
TAAGACACCGGGACCGATCCAGCCTCCGGGGGATCTTGGTGGCGTGAAACTCCCGCACCTCTTCGGCCAG
CGCCTTGTAGAAGCGCGTATGGCTTCTAGCTATCCTTATGACGTGCCTGACTATGCCAGCCTGGGAGGAC
CTTCTAGTATGCGCTGGAAGAGAATGGAGAGGAGACCCCCACTCACTCCTCTTCGGAGATCAAGGACACA
ATCGTCAGGTGGAGGCTTGACGATTTGCCCCCGGTGTGCCCTGAAACTCCCTAAGGCTACCCGGATTTCA
GAGAGACCCTGGGCGTCCACATGGCAGCTGAATCAGCATATACAGGTGTCCAAGACTAAAAAGGCCACCG
CGTATCTTAAAGCGCCCCGTGAATGGGGGCAGTGCACGCACCAGGATCCAGACTGGTCCAAGCGTCTGGG
TCGTGGCGCCTTTGGCATAATCGTCCCTATCTCCGAGGATCTGTGTGTGCAGCAGTTTGATAGCCGCCGG
GAGTTTTTCTACGAGGCAATTGCCAACGACCTGATGCAGGCCACCCGAGAGAGGTACCCCATGCATTCTG
GTGGATCTAGACTGCTAGGATTCGTGCAGCCTTGCATACCCTGTAGATCGATTGTGTATCCTAGAATGAA
GTGCAACCTGCTGCAGCTGGACTGGAGTCAGGTCAACCTGAGTGTCATGGCGGCGGAGTTCACCGGCCTA
ATGGCGGCGGTGTCCTTTCTAAACAGATACTGTGGCATGGTGCACTGCGACGTTAGTCCAGACAATATTT
TGGCCACAGGAGACCTAACGCCCATGAACCCCGGGAGGCTGGTCCTTACCGATTTCGGTTCCGTTGCGCT
ACACTCTGGGAGCAAGTGGACTAACCTTGTGGTGAC
