[The description below was written by a language model from this plasmid's Addgene catalogue record.]
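Description:
KSHV ORF36 KD is a mammalian expression plasmid built on the pCGN backbone (about 5 kb without insert) that encodes a kinase-deficient form of ORF36, the conserved herpesvirus protein kinase of Kaposi's sarcoma-associated herpesvirus (HHV-8). It is maintained in E. coli as a high-copy plasmid under ampicillin selection. The record lists no mammalian selection marker, which suggests the plasmid is intended for transient transfection.

The ORF36 coding sequence was inserted by restriction cloning between the XbaI and BamHI sites of the backbone, both of which were destroyed in the process. It sits in frame with an HA epitope tag supplied by the vector at the N terminus, so the protein can be detected or immunoprecipitated with anti-HA antibodies. The insert carries a lysine-to-glutamine substitution at residue 108, described as rendering the enzyme kinase deficient. The promoter and polyadenylation signal are not stated explicitly. However, the recommended sequencing primers (a CMV forward primer and a beta-globin polyA reverse primer) imply that the insert lies between a CMV promoter and a beta-globin polyadenylation region. No feature table is provided to confirm this layout.

The associated publication examines cyclin-dependent kinase-like activity shared among the beta- and gammaherpesvirus members of the conserved viral protein kinase family. In that context, this construct most plausibly serves as a catalytically inactive negative control alongside wild-type ORF36, helping to separate effects that need kinase activity from those caused simply by expressing the protein.
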