Addgene plasmid #26696: KSHV ORF36 KD
Depositing lab: Robert Kalejta. Depositing organization: University of Wisconsin, Madison. Publication: Cyclin-dependent kinase-like function is shared by the beta- and gamma- subset of the conserved herpesvirus protein kinases. Kuny CV, Chinchilla K, Culbertson MR, Kalejta RF. PLoS Pathog. 2010 . 6(9):. 10.1371/journal.ppat.1001092 PubMed 20838604.
Backbone
  Vector backbone: pCGN
  Backbone size w/o insert (bp): 5000
  Vector type: Mammalian Expression
Growth in bacteria
  Bacterial resistance: Ampicillin, 100 μg/mL
  Growth temperature: 37°C
  Growth strain: DH5alpha
  Copy number: High Copy
Gene/Insert
  Gene/Insert name: ORF36
  Species: Kaposi's Sarcoma Associated Herpesvirus (HHV-8)
  Mutation: Kinase deficient mutant Lys 108 mutated to Gln
  Entrez Gene: ORF36
  Tag / fusion protein: HA (N terminal on backbone)
  Cloning method: Restriction Enzyme; 5′ cloning site XbaI (destroyed during cloning); 3′ cloning site BamHI (destroyed during cloning)
  Sequencing primers: 5′ CMV-F; 3′ Bglob-pA-R
Terms and licenses: Academic/Nonprofit Terms; Industry Terms: Not Available to Industry
Depositor comments: ORF36 accession no.: AF148805
How to cite: KSHV ORF36 KD was a gift from Robert Kalejta (Addgene plasmid # 26696 ; http://n2t.net/addgene:26696 ; RRID:Addgene_26696)
